>Addgene plasmid #205516 | pcDNA3-endo-GsCT | addgene full sequence | sequence record 409476 | Addgene NGS Result
GACGGATCGGGAGATCTCCCGATCCCCTATGGTGCACTCTCAGTACAATCTGCTCTGATGCCGCATAGTT
AAGCCAGTATCTGCTCCCTGCTTGTGTGTTGGAGGTCGCTGAGTAGTGCGCGAGCAAAATTTAAGCTACA
ACAAGGCAAGGCTTGACCGACAATTGCATGAAGAATCTGCTTAGGGTTAGGCGTTTTGCGCTGCTTCGCG
ATGTACGGGCCAGATATACGCGTTGACATTGATTATTGACTAGTTATTAATAGTAATCAATTACGGGGTC
ATTAGTTCATAGCCCATATATGGAGTTCCGCGTTACATAACTTACGGTAAATGGCCCGCCTGGCTGACCG
CCCAACGACCCCCGCCCATTGACGTCAATAATGACGTATGTTCCCATAGTAACGCCAATAGGGACTTTCC
ATTGACGTCAATGGGTGGAGTATTTACGGTAAACTGCCCACTTGGCAGTACATCAAGTGTATCATATGCC
AAGTACGCCCCCTATTGACGTCAATGACGGTAAATGGCCCGCCTGGCATTATGCCCAGTACATGACCTTA
TGGGACTTTCCTACTTGGCAGTACATCTACGTATTAGTCATCGCTATTACCATGGTGATGCGGTTTTGGC
AGTACATCAATGGGCGTGGATAGCGGTTTGACTCACGGGGATTTCCAAGTCTCCACCCCATTGACGTCAA
TGGGAGTTTGTTTTGGCACCAAAATCAACGGGACTTTCCAAAATGTCGTAACAACTCCGCCCCATTGACG
CAAATGGGCGGTAGGCGTGTACGGTGGGAGGTCTATATAAGCAGAGCTCTCTGGCTAACTAGAGAACCCA
CTGCTTACTGGCTTATCGAAATTAATACGACTCACTATAGGGAGACCCAAGCTTGCGGCCGCCACCATGT
TCGCTGCTGAAAGAGCCCCTGACTGGGTGGATGCTGAGGAATGCCATCGGTGCAGAGTACAGTTTGGGGT
GGTGACCCGCAAGCATCACTGCCGAGCATGTGGGCAGATCTTCTGTGGCAAGTGCTCCTCCAAGTACTCC
ACCATCCCCAAGTTCGGCATTGAGAAGGAGGTGCGCGTGTGTGAGCCCTGCTATGAGCAGCTGAACAAGA
AGGCACAAGGACAAGGATCCGAAAGTGATGCCATGTTCGCTGCTGAAAGAGCCCCTGACTGGGTGGATGC
TGAGGAATGCCATCGGTGCAGAGTACAGTTTGGGGTGGTGACCCGCAAGCATCACTGCCGAGCATGTGGG
CAGATCTTCTGTGGCAAGTGCTCCTCCAAGTACTCCACCATCCCCAAGTTCGGCATTGAGAAGGAGGTGC
GCGTGTGTGAGCCCTGCTATGAGCAGCTGAACAAGAAGGCAGATCCCATGGTGAGCATGGTGAGCAAGGG
CGAGGAGGATAACATGGCCATCATCAAGGAGTTCATGCGCTTCAAGGTGCACATGGAGGGCTCCGTGAAC
GGCCACGAGTTCGAGATCGAGGGCGAGGGCGAGGGCCGCCCCTACGAGGGCACCCAGACCGCCAAGCTGA
AGGTGACCAAGGGTGGCCCCCTGCCCTTCGCCTGGGACATCCTGTCCCCTCAGTTCATGTACGGCTCCAA
GGCCTACGTGAAGCACCCCGCCGACATCCCCGACTACTTGAAGCTGTCCTTCCCCGAGGGCTTCAAGTGG
GAGCGCGTGATGAACTTCGAGGACGGCGGCGTGGTGACCGTGACCCAGGACTCCTCCCTGCAGGACGGCG
AGTTCATCTACAAGGTGAAGCTGCGCGGCACCAACTTCCCCTCCGACGGCCCCGTAATGCAGAAGAAGAC
CATGGGCTGGGAGGCCTCCTCCGAGCGGATGTACCCCGAGGACGGCGCCCTGAAGGGCGAGATCAAGCAG
AGGCTGAAGCTGAAGGACGGCGGCCACTACGACGCTGAGGTCAAGACCACCTACAAGGCCAAGAAGCCCG
TGCAGCTGCCCGGCGCCTACAACGTCAACATCAAGTTGGACATCACCTCCCACAACGAGGACTACACCAT
CGTGGAACAGTACGAACGCGCCGAGGGCCGCCACTCCACCGGCGGCATGGACGAGCTGTACAAGGAATTC
CCAGAATTTGCTCGCTACACTACTCCTGAGGATGCTACTCCCGAGCCCGAAGAGGACCCACGCGTGACCC
GGGCCAAGTACTTCATTCGAGATGAGTTTCTGAGGATCAGCACTGCCAGTGGAGATGGGCGTCACTACTG
CTACCCTCATTTCACCTGCGCTGTGGACACTGAGAACATCCGCCGTGTGTTCAACGACTGCCGTGACATC
ATTCAGCGCATGCACCTTCGTCAGTACGAGCTGCTCTAAGGGCCCTATTCTATAGTGTCACCTAAATGCT
AGAGCTCGCTGATCAGCCTCGACTGTGCCTTCTAGTTGCCAGCCATCTGTTGTTTGCCCCTCCCCCGTGC
CTTCCTTGACCCTGGAAGGTGCCACTCCCACTGTCCTTTCCTAATAAAATGAGGAAATTGCATCGCATTG
TCTGAGTAGGTGTCATTCTATTCTGGGGGGTGGGGTGGGGCAGGACAGCAAGGGGGAGGATTGGGAAGAC
AATAGCAGGCATGCTGGGGATGCGGTGGGCTCTATGGCTTCTGAGGCGGAAAGAACCAGCTGGGGCTCTA
GGGGGTATCCCC
[124 nt withheld, positions 2673-2796]
C
[91 nt withheld, positions 2798-2888]
A
[49 nt withheld, positions 2890-2938]
CCTTTGACGTTGGAGTCCACGTTCTTT
[37 nt withheld, positions 2966-3002]
ACCCTATCTCGGTCTATTCTTTTGATTTATAAGGGATTTTGCCGATTTCGGCCTATTGGTTAAAAAATGA
GCTGATTTAACAAAAATTTAACGCGAATTAATTCTGTGGAATGTGTGTCAGTTAGGGTGTGGAAAGTCCC
CAGGCTCCCCAGCAGGCAGAAGTATGCAAAGCATGCATCTCAATTAGTCAGCAACCAGGTGTGGAAAGTC
CCCAGGCTCCCCAGCAGGCAGAAGTATGCAAAGCATGCATCTCAATTAGTCAGCAACCATAGTCCCGCCC
CTAACTCCGCCCATCCCGCCCCTAACTCCGCCCAGTTCCGCCCATTCTCCGCCCCATGGCTGACTAATTT
TTTTTATTTATGCAGAGGCCGAGGCCGCCTCTGCCTCTGAGCTATTCCAGAAGTAGTGAGGAGGCTTTTT
TGGAGGCCTAGGCTTTTGCAAAAAGCTCCCGGGAGCTTGTATATCCATTTTCGGATCTGATCAAGAGACA
GGATGAGGATCGTTTCGCATGATTGAACAAGATGGATTGCACGCAGGTTCTCCGGCCGCTTGGGTGGAGA
GGCTATTCGGCTATGACTGGGCACAACAGACAATCGGCTGCTCTGATGCCGCCGTGTTCCGGCTGTCAGC
GCAGGGGCGCCCGGTTCTTTTTGTCAAGACCGACCTGTCCGGTGCCCTGAATGAACTGCAGGACGAGGCA
GCGCGGCTATCGTGGCTGGCCACGACGGGCGTTCCTTGCGCAGCTGTGCTCGACGTTGTCACTGAAGCGG
GAAGGGACTGGCTGCTATTGGGCGAAGTGCCGGGGCAGGATCTCCTGTCATCTCACCTTGCTCCTGCCGA
GAAAGTATCCATCATGGCTGATGCAATGCGGCGGCTGCATACGCTTGATCCGGCTACCTGCCCATTCGAC
CACCAAGCGAAACATCGCATCGAGCGAGCACGTACTCGGATGGAAGCCGGTCTTGTCGATCAGGATGATC
TGGACGAAGAGCATCAGGGGCTCGCGCCAGCCGAACTGTTCGCCAGGCTCAAGGCGCGCATGCCCGACGG
CGAGGATCTCGTCGTGACCCATGGCGATGCCTGCTTGCCGAATATCATGGTGGAAAATGGCCGCTTTTCT
GGATTCATCGACTGTGGCCGGCTGGGTGTGGCGGACCGCTATCAGGACATAGCGTTGGCTACCCGTGATA
TTGCTGAAGAGCTTGGCGGCGAATGGGCTGACCGCTTCCTCGTGCTTTACGGTATCGCCGCTCCCGATTC
GCAGCGCATCGCCTTCTATCGCCTTCTTGACGAGTTCTTCTGAGCGGGACTCTGGGGTTCGAAATGACCG
ACCAAGCGACGCCCAACCTGCCATCACGAGATTTCGATTCCACCGCCGCCTTCTATGAAAGGTTGGGCTT
CGGAATCGTTTTCCGGGACGCCGGCTGGATGATCCTCCAGCGCGGGGATCTCATGCTGGAGTTCTTCGCC
CACCCCAACTTGTTTATTGCAGCTTATAATGGTTACAAATAAAGCAATAGCATCACAAATTTCACAAATA
AAGCATTTTTTTCACTGCATTCTAGTTGTGGTTTGTCCAAACTCATCAATGTATCTTATCATGTCTGTAT
ACCGTCGACCTCTAGCTAGAGCTTGGCGTAATCATGGTCATAGCTGTTTCCTGTGTGAAATTGTTATCCG
CTCACAATTCCACACAACATACGAGCCGGAAGCATAAAGTGTAAAGCCTGGGGTGCCTAATGAGTGAGCT
AACTCACATTAATTGCGTTGCGCTCACTGCCCGCTTTCCAGTCGGGAAACCTGTCGTGCCAGCTGCATTA
ATGAATCGGCCAACGCGCGGGGAGAGGCGGTTTGCGTATTGGGCGCTCTTCCGCTTCCTCGCTCACTGAC
TCGCTGCGCTCGGTCGTTCGGCTGCGGCGAGCGGTATCAGCTCACTCAAAGGCGGTAATACGGTTATCCA
CAGAATCAGGGGATAACGCAGGAAAGAACATGTGAGCAAAAGGCCAGCAAAAGGCCAGGAACCGTAAAAA
GGCCGCGTTGCTGGCGTTTTTCCATAGGCTCCGCCCCCCTGACGAGCATCACAAAAATCGACGCTCAAGT
CAGAGGTGGCGAAACCCGACAGGACTATAAAGATACCAGGCGTTTCCCCCTGGAAGCTCCCTCGTGCGCT
CTCCTGTTCCGACCCTGCCGCTTACCGGATACCTGTCCGCCTTTCTCCCTTCGGGAAGCGTGGCGCTTTC
TCATAGCTCACGCTGTAGGTATCTCAGTTCGGTGTAGGTCGTTCGCTCCAAGCTGGGCTGTGTGCACGAA
CCCCCCGTTCAGCCCGACCGCTGCGCCTTATCCGGTAACTATCGTCTTGAGTCCAACCCGGTAAGACACG
ACTTATCGCCACTGGCAGCAGCCACTGGTAACAGGATTAGCAGAGCGAGGTATGTAGGCGGTGCTACAGA
GTTCTTGAAGTGGTGGCCTAACTACGGCTACACTAGAAGAACAGTATTTGGTATCTGCGCTCTGCTGAAG
CCAGTTACCTTCGGAAAAAGAGTTGGTAGCTCTTGATCCGGCAAACAAACCACCGCTGGTAGCGGTGGTT
TTTTTGTTTGCAAGCAGCAGATTACGCGCAGAAAAAAAGGATCTCAAGAAGATCCTTTGATCTTTTCTAC
GGGGTCTGACGCTCAGTGGAACGAAAACTCACGTTAAGGGATTTTGGTCATGAGATTATCAAAAAGGATC
TTCACCTAGATCCTTTTAAATTAAAAATGAAGTTTTAAATCAATCTAAAGTATATATGAGTAAACTTGGT
CTGACAGTTACCAATGCTTAATCAGTGAGGCACCTATCTCAGCGATCTGTCTATTTCGTTCATCCATAGT
TGCCTGACTCCCCGTCGTGTAGATAACTACGATACGGGAGGGCTTACCATCTGGCCCCAGTGCTGCAATG
ATACCGCGAGACCCACGCTCACCGGCTCCAGATTTATCAGCAATAAACCAGCCAGCCGGAAGGGCCGAGC
GCAGAAGTGGTCCTGCAACTTTATCCGCCTCCATCCAGTCTATTAATTGTTGCCGGGAAGCTAGAGTAAG
TAGTTCGCCAGTTAATAGTTTGCGCAACGTTGTTGCCATTGCTACAGGCATCGTGGTGTCACGCTCGTCG
TTTGGTATGGCTTCATTCAGCTCCGGTTCCCAACGATCAAGGCGAGTTACATGATCCCCCATGTTGTGCA
AAAAAGCGGTTAGCTCCTTCGGTCCTCCGATCGTTGTCAGAAGTAAGTTGGCCGCAGTGTTATCACTCAT
GGTTATGGCAGCACTGCATAATTCTCTTACTGTCATGCCATCCGTAAGATGCTTTTCTGTGACTGGTGAG
TACTCAACCAAGTCATTCTGAGAATAGTGTATGCGGCGACCGAGTTGCTCTTGCCCGGCGTCAATACGGG
ATAATACCGCGCCACATAGCAGAACTTTAAAAGTGCTCATCATTGGAAAACGTTCTTCGGGGCGAAAACT
CTCAAGGATCTTACCGCTGTTGAGATCCAGTTCGATGTAACCCACTCGTGCACCCAACTGATCTTCAGCA
TCTTTTACTTTCACCAGCGTTTCTGGGTGAGCAAAAACAGGAAGGCAAAATGCCGCAAAAAAGGGAATAA
GGGCGACACGGAAATGTTGAATACTCATACTCTTCCTTTTTCAATATTATTGAAGCATTTATCAGGGTTA
TTGTCTCATGAGCGGATACATATTTGAATGTATTTAGAAAAATAAACAAATAGGGGTTCCGCGCACATTT
CCCCGAAAAGTGCCACCTGACGTC
Features (pLannotate 1.2.2; 24 found; start..end, strand, type, name):
     28..80      -  misc_feature   bom (fragment): basis of mobility region from pBR322
    235..614     +  enhancer       CMV enhancer: human cytomegalovirus immediate early enhancer
    615..818     +  promoter       CMV promoter: human cytomegalovirus (CMV) immediate early promoter
    814..847     +  LTR            5' LTR (truncated) (fragment): truncated 5' long terminal repeat (LTR) from HIV-1
    863..881     +  promoter       T7 promoter: promoter for bacteriophage T7 RNA polymerase
    919..1140    +  CDS            sst4 (fragment): VPS27_SCHPO - Also known as vps27. Protein inferred from homology: Swiss-Prot protein existence level 3. Component of the ESCRT-0 complex which is the sorting receptor for ubiquitinated cargo proteins at the multivesicular body (MVB) and recruits ESCRT-I to the MVB outer membrane. From Schizosaccharomyces pombe (strain 972 / ATCC 24843) (Fission yeast).
   1141..1374    +  CDS            Hgs (fragment): HGS_MOUSE - Also known as Hrs. Experimental evidence at protein level: Swiss-Prot protein existence level 1. Involved in intracellular signal transduction mediated by cytokines and growth factors. When associated with STAM, it suppresses DNA signaling upon stimulation by IL-2 and GM-CSF. Could be a direct effector of PI3-kinase in vesicular pathway via early endosomes and may regulate trafficking to early and late endosomes by recruiting clathrin. May concentrate ubiquitinated receptors within clathrin- coated regions. Involved in down-regulation of receptor tyrosine kinase via multivesicular
   1387..2094    +  CDS            mCherry: mCherry is a basic (constitutively fluorescent) red fluorescent protein published in 2004, derived from Discosoma sp.. It is reported to be a very rapidly-maturing monomer with low acid sensitivity.
   2098..2346    +  CDS            GNAS (fragment): GNAS2_BOVIN - Also known as GNAS1. Experimental evidence at protein level: Swiss-Prot protein existence level 1. Guanine nucleotide-binding proteins (G proteins) function as transducers in numerous signaling pathways controlled by G protein- coupled receptors (GPCRs). Signaling involves the activation of adenylyl cyclases, resulting in increased levels of the signaling molecule cAMP (PubMed:2022671, PubMed:9395396, PubMed:11087399, PubMed:15591060, PubMed:16766715, PubMed:19243146). GNAS functions downstream of several GPCRs, including beta-adrenergic receptors. Stimulates the Ras signaling pa
   2359..2377    -  promoter       SP6 promoter: promoter for bacteriophage SP6 RNA polymerase
   2403..2627    +  polyA_signal   bGH poly(A) signal: bovine growth hormone polyadenylation signal
   2631..2652    +  promoter       SV40 promoter (fragment): SV40 enhancer and early promoter
   2673..3101    +  rep_origin     f1 ori (sequence partly withheld): f1 bacteriophage origin of replication; arrow indicates direction of (+) strand synthesis
   3115..3444    +  promoter       SV40 promoter: SV40 enhancer and early promoter
   3511..4302    +  CDS            neo: KKA2_KLEPN - Also known as kan, nptII. Experimental evidence at protein level: Swiss-Prot protein existence level 1. Resistance to kanamycin, neomycin, paromomycin, ribostamycin, butirosin and gentamicin B. From Klebsiella pneumoniae.
   4326..4484    +  CDS            ble (fragment): BLE_KLEPN - Experimental evidence at protein level: Swiss-Prot protein existence level 1. Binding protein with a strong affinity to the bleomycin family of antibiotics. Binds to CL990; an antimitotic-antibiotic compound. From Klebsiella pneumoniae.
   4479..4600    +  polyA_signal   SV40 poly(A) signal: SV40 polyadenylation signal
   4673..4689    -  protein_bind   lac operator: The lac repressor binds to the lac operator to inhibit transcription in E. coli. This inhibition can be relieved by adding lactose or isopropyl-β-D-thiogalactopyranoside (IPTG). lac repressor encoded by lacI
   4697..4727    -  promoter       lac promoter: promoter for the E. coli lac operon
   4742..4763    -  protein_bind   CAP binding site: CAP binding activates transcription in the presence of cAMP. E. coli catabolite activator protein
   4776..4868    -  CDS            lacI (fragment): lac repressor; lacI; The lac repressor binds to the lac operator to inhibit transcription in E. coli. This inhibition can be relieved by adding lactose or isopropyl-β-D-thiogalactopyranoside (IPTG).
   5051..5639    -  rep_origin     ori: high-copy-number ColE1/pMB1/pBR322/pUC origin of replication
   5810..6670    -  CDS            AmpR: β-lactamase; bla; confers resistance to ampicillin, carbenicillin, and related antibiotics
   6671..6775    -  promoter       AmpR promoter: bla
