[The description below was written by a language model from this plasmid's Addgene catalogue record and pLannotate feature annotations shown in this document.]
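Description:
pcDNA3-endo-GsCT is a mammalian expression plasmid of about 6.8 kb built on the Invitrogen pcDNA3 backbone. It is maintained in E. coli through a high-copy ColE1/pUC-type origin and an ampicillin resistance gene (β-lactamase with its own promoter). An SV40 early promoter–driven neo cassette with an SV40 polyadenylation signal allows G418 selection of transfected mammalian cells. The backbone also carries an f1 origin, as well as T7 and SP6 phage promoters flanking the cloning region.

The roughly 1.4 kb insert, assembled by Gibson cloning, sits between the CMV immediate-early enhancer/promoter and the bovine growth hormone polyadenylation signal. It encodes a single fusion protein, 2xFYVE–mCherry–GNAS(313–394). The two tandem FYVE zinc-finger domains lie at the N terminus. The automated annotation labels them as fragments of Vps27- and Hrs-related proteins, which reflects homology matches to FYVE-containing endosomal proteins. FYVE domains bind phosphatidylinositol 3-phosphate and so tether the fusion to endosomal membranes. mCherry follows, providing a red fluorescent readout of expression and localisation. At the C terminus is the fragment of human Gαs; the annotation's match to the bovine orthologue again reflects sequence similarity, since the catalogue lists the species as human. According to the record, this fragment acts as a Gαs inhibitory peptide.

The construct is intended to block Gαs function selectively at endosomes rather than throughout the cell. The associated study used this approach to examine β-adrenergic receptor activation of ERK from endosomal compartments.
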