Addgene plasmid #205516: pcDNA3-endo-GsCT
Purpose: Endosome-targeted C-terminal fragment of human Gαs protein (Gαs inhibitory peptide).
Depositing lab: Jin Zhang. Publication: Non-canonical beta-adrenergic activation of ERK at endosomes. Kwon Y, Mehta S, Clark M, Walters G, Zhong Y, Lee HN, Sunahara RK, Zhang J. Nature. 2022 Nov;611(7934):173-179. doi: 10.1038/s41586-022-05343-3. Epub 2022 Oct 26. PubMed 36289326.
Backbone
  Vector backbone: pcDNA3
  Backbone manufacturer: Invitrogen
  Backbone size w/o insert (bp): 5367
  Total vector size (bp): 6807
  Vector type: Mammalian Expression
  Selectable markers: Neomycin (select with G418)
Growth in bacteria
  Bacterial resistance: Ampicillin, 100 μg/mL
  Growth temperature: 37°C
  Growth strain: DH5alpha
  Copy number: High Copy
Gene/Insert
  Gene/Insert name: endo-GsCT (alt name: 2xFYVE-mCherry-GNAS(313-394))
  Species: H. sapiens (human), Synthetic
  Insert size (bp): 1440
  Entrez Gene: GNAS (a.k.a. AHO, AIMAH1, C20orf45, GNAS1, GPSA, GSA, GSP, NESP, PITA3, POH, SCG6, SgVI)
  Promoter: CMV
  Tag / fusion protein: mCherry (N terminal on insert); 2xFYVE (Fab1/YOTB/Vac1/EEA1 zinc-finger) (N terminal on insert)
  Cloning method: Gibson Cloning
  Sequencing primers: 5′ CMV forward; 3′ BGH reverse
Resource information
  A portion of this plasmid was derived from a plasmid made by: GsCT cDNA was provided by Roger Sunahara (UCSD)
Terms and licenses: Academic/Nonprofit Terms; Industry Terms: Not Available to Industry
How to cite: pcDNA3-endo-GsCT was a gift from Jin Zhang (Addgene plasmid # 205516 ; http://n2t.net/addgene:205516 ; RRID:Addgene_205516)
